Addgene plasmid #67152: pBS/U6/RNAi SadBs shRNA mouse
Purpose: pBS/U6 containing shRNA to mouse SADBs
Depositing lab: Maria Alvarado-Kristensson & Ana Carrera. Depositing organization: Centro Nacional de Biotecnologia (CNB). Publication: SADB phosphorylation of gamma-tubulin regulates centrosome duplication. Alvarado-Kristensson M, Rodriguez MJ, Silio V, Valpuesta JM, Carrera AC. Nat Cell Biol. 2009 Sep;11(9):1081-92. doi: 10.1038/ncb1921. Epub 2009 Aug 2. PubMed 19648910.
Backbone
  Vector backbone: pBS/U6
  Backbone manufacturer: Gift from Y. Shi, Harvard Medical School
  Vector type: Mammalian Expression
Growth in bacteria
  Bacterial resistance: Ampicillin, 100 μg/mL
  Growth temperature: 37°C
  Growth strain: DH5alpha
  Copy number: High Copy
Gene/Insert
  Gene/Insert name: BRSK1
  gRNA/shRNA sequence: GGAGAAGCTGTCGGAATCGG
  Species: M. musculus (mouse)
  Insert size (bp): 1032
  Entrez Gene: Brsk1 (a.k.a. Gm1100, SAD-B, SADB)
  Promoter: U6
  Cloning method: Restriction Enzyme; 5′ cloning site ApaI (destroyed during cloning); 3′ cloning site EcoRI (not destroyed)
  Sequencing primers: 5′ M13R; 3′ U6
Terms and licenses: Academic/Nonprofit Terms; Industry Terms: Not Available to Industry
How to cite: pBS/U6/RNAi SadBs shRNA mouse was a gift from Maria Alvarado-Kristensson & Ana Carrera (Addgene plasmid # 67152 ; http://n2t.net/addgene:67152 ; RRID:Addgene_67152)
