[The description below was written by a language model from this plasmid's Addgene catalogue record and pLannotate feature annotations shown in this document.]
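Description:
pBS/U6/RNAi SadBs shRNA mouse is a small (about 3.3 kb) pBluescript-derived RNA interference plasmid built on the pBS/U6 backbone and catalogued as a mammalian expression vector. It is propagated in E. coli as a high-copy plasmid through a ColE1/pUC-type origin and selected with ampicillin via the β-lactamase gene and its native promoter. The backbone retains the usual pBluescript features: an f1 phage origin for single-stranded DNA production, a disrupted lacZα fragment with the lac promoter, operator and CAP site, remnants of the multiple cloning site, and flanking T7 and T3 phage promoters. No mammalian selection marker or reporter is annotated, so the plasmid appears suited to transient transfection rather than drug selection of stable lines.

The functional payload is a short hairpin RNA directed against mouse Brsk1 (also called SAD-B or SADB), specifically the SADB short form indicated by the "SadBs" name. The hairpin was inserted by restriction cloning between ApaI (destroyed) and EcoRI sites, directly downstream of the mouse U6 snRNA promoter. This RNA polymerase III promoter drives strong constitutive transcription of small defined RNAs, and the cell's RNAi machinery processes them into siRNA. The hairpin itself is not annotated in the feature table, but would lie in the short gap between the U6 promoter and the residual MCS. That gap is only a few dozen bases, so the recorded insert size of 1032 bp does not match the shRNA cassette and may instead refer to the target gene. The plasmid is used to knock down SADB in mouse cells, and the associated work examined SADB phosphorylation of γ-tubulin in centrosome duplication.
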