Features (pLannotate 1.2.2; 13 found; start..end, strand, type, name):
    234..822     -  rep_origin     ori: high-copy-number ColE1/pMB1/pBR322/pUC origin of replication
    993..1853    -  CDS            AmpR: β-lactamase; bla; confers resistance to ampicillin, carbenicillin, and related antibiotics
   1854..1958    -  promoter       AmpR promoter: bla
   2011..2439    -  rep_origin     f1 ori (sequence partly withheld): f1 bacteriophage origin of replication; arrow indicates direction of (+) strand synthesis
   2444..2599    -  CDS            lacZα (fragment): LacZα fragment of β-galactosidase; lacZ fragment
   2607..2625    +  promoter       T7 promoter: promoter for bacteriophage T7 RNA polymerase
   2656..2969    +  promoter       U6 promoter: RNA polymerase III promoter for mouse U6 snRNA (Das et al., 1988)
   3026..3085    -  misc_feature   MCS (fragment): pBluescript multiple cloning site
   3098..3116    -  promoter       T3 promoter: promoter for bacteriophage T3 RNA polymerase
   3161..3177    -  protein_bind   lac operator: The lac repressor binds to the lac operator to inhibit transcription in E. coli. This inhibition can be relieved by adding lactose or isopropyl-β-D-thiogalactopyranoside (IPTG). lac repressor encoded by lacI
   3185..3215    -  promoter       lac promoter: promoter for the E. coli lac operon
   3230..3251    -  protein_bind   CAP binding site: CAP binding activates transcription in the presence of cAMP. E. coli catabolite activator protein
   3264..51      -  CDS            lacI (fragment) (across the origin): lac repressor; lacI; The lac repressor binds to the lac operator to inhibit transcription in E. coli. This inhibition can be relieved by adding lactose or isopropyl-β-D-thiogalactopyranoside (IPTG).
>Addgene plasmid #67152 | pBS/U6/RNAi SadBs shRNA mouse | addgene full sequence | sequence record 129692 | Addgene NGS result
CATTAATGAATCGGCCAACGCGCGGGGAGAGGCGGTTTGCGTATTGGGCGCTCTTCCGCTTCCTCGCTCA
CTGACTCGCTGCGCTCGGTCGTTCGGCTGCGGCGAGCGGTATCAGCTCACTCAAAGGCGGTAATACGGTT
ATCCACAGAATCAGGGGATAACGCAGGAAAGAACATGTGAGCAAAAGGCCAGCAAAAGGCCAGGAACCGT
AAAAAGGCCGCGTTGCTGGCGTTTTTCCATAGGCTCCGCCCCCCTGACGAGCATCACAAAAATCGACGCT
CAAGTCAGAGGTGGCGAAACCCGACAGGACTATAAAGATACCAGGCGTTTCCCCCTGGAAGCTCCCTCGT
GCGCTCTCCTGTTCCGACCCTGCCGCTTACCGGATACCTGTCCGCCTTTCTCCCTTCGGGAAGCGTGGCG
CTTTCTCATAGCTCACGCTGTAGGTATCTCAGTTCGGTGTAGGTCGTTCGCTCCAAGCTGGGCTGTGTGC
ACGAACCCCCCGTTCAGCCCGACCGCTGCGCCTTATCCGGTAACTATCGTCTTGAGTCCAACCCGGTAAG
ACACGACTTATCGCCACTGGCAGCAGCCACTGGTAACAGGATTAGCAGAGCGAGGTATGTAGGCGGTGCT
ACAGAGTTCTTGAAGTGGTGGCCTAACTACGGCTACACTAGAAGAACAGTATTTGGTATCTGCGCTCTGC
TGAAGCCAGTTACCTTCGGAAAAAGAGTTGGTAGCTCTTGATCCGGCAAACAAACCACCGCTGGTAGCGG
TGGTTTTTTTGTTTGCAAGCAGCAGATTACGCGCAGAAAAAAAGGATCTCAAGAAGATCCTTTGATCTTT
TCTACGGGGTCTGACGCTCAGTGGAACGAAAACTCACGTTAAGGGATTTTGGTCATGAGATTATCAAAAA
GGATCTTCACCTAGATCCTTTTAAATTAAAAATGAAGTTTTAAATCAATCTAAAGTATATATGAGTAAAC
TTGGTCTGACAGTTACCAATGCTTAATCAGTGAGGCACCTATCTCAGCGATCTGTCTATTTCGTTCATCC
ATAGTTGCCTGACTCCCCGTCGTGTAGATAACTACGATACGGGAGGGCTTACCATCTGGCCCCAGTGCTG
CAATGATACCGCGAGACCCACGCTCACCGGCTCCAGATTTATCAGCAATAAACCAGCCAGCCGGAAGGGC
CGAGCGCAGAAGTGGTCCTGCAACTTTATCCGCCTCCATCCAGTCTATTAATTGTTGCCGGGAAGCTAGA
GTAAGTAGTTCGCCAGTTAATAGTTTGCGCAACGTTGTTGCCATTGCTACAGGCATCGTGGTGTCACGCT
CGTCGTTTGGTATGGCTTCATTCAGCTCCGGTTCCCAACGATCAAGGCGAGTTACATGATCCCCCATGTT
GTGCAAAAAAGCGGTTAGCTCCTTCGGTCCTCCGATCGTTGTCAGAAGTAAGTTGGCCGCAGTGTTATCA
CTCATGGTTATGGCAGCACTGCATAATTCTCTTACTGTCATGCCATCCGTAAGATGCTTTTCTGTGACTG
GTGAGTACTCAACCAAGTCATTCTGAGAATAGTGTATGCGGCGACCGAGTTGCTCTTGCCCGGCGTCAAT
ACGGGATAATACCGCGCCACATAGCAGAACTTTAAAAGTGCTCATCATTGGAAAACGTTCTTCGGGGCGA
AAACTCTCAAGGATCTTACCGCTGTTGAGATCCAGTTCGATGTAACCCACTCGTGCACCCAACTGATCTT
CAGCATCTTTTACTTTCACCAGCGTTTCTGGGTGAGCAAAAACAGGAAGGCAAAATGCCGCAAAAAAGGG
AATAAGGGCGACACGGAAATGTTGAATACTCATACTCTTCCTTTTTCAATATTATTGAAGCATTTATCAG
GGTTATTGTCTCATGAGCGGATACATATTTGAATGTATTTAGAAAAATAAACAAATAGGGGTTCCGCGCA
CATTTCCCCGAAAAGTGCCACCTAAATTGTAAGCGTTAATATTTTGTTAAAATTCGCGTTAAATTTTTGT
TAAATCAGCTCATTTTTTAACCAATAGGCCGAAATCGGCAAAATCCCTTATAAATCAAAAGAATAGACCG
AGATAGGGT
[37 nt withheld, positions 2110-2146]
AAAGAACGTGGACTCCAACGTCAAAGG
[49 nt withheld, positions 2174-2222]
T
[91 nt withheld, positions 2224-2314]
G
[124 nt withheld, positions 2316-2439]
CCCATTCGCCATTCAGGCTGCGCAACTGTTGGGAAGGGCGATCGGTGCGGGCCTCTTCGCTATTACGCCA
GCTGGCGAAAGGGGGATGTGCTGCAAGGCGATTAAGTTGGGTAACGCCAGGGTTTTCCCAGTCACGACGT
TGTAAAACGACGGCCAGTGAGCGCGCGTAATACGACTCACTATAGGGCGAATTGGGTACCCGCTCTAGAA
CTAGTGGATCCGACGCCGCCATCTCTAGGCCCGCGCCGGCCCCCTCGCACAGACTTGTGGGAGAAGCTCG
GCTACTCCCCTGCCCCGGTTAATTTGCATATAATATTTCCTAGTAACTATAGAGGCTTAATGTGCGATAA
AAGACAGATAATCTGTTCTTTTTAATACTAGCTACATTTTACATGATAGGCTTGGATTTCTATAAGAGAT
ACAAATACTAAATTATTATTTTAAAAAACAGCACAAAAGGAAACTCACCCTAACTGTAAAGTAATTGTGT
GTTTTGAGACTATAAATATCCCTTGGAGAAAAGCCTTGTTTGGGAGAAGCTGTCGGAATCGGCAAGCTTG
CCGATTCCGACAGCTTCTCCCTTTTTGAATTCCTGCAGCCCGGGGGATCCACTAGTTCTAGAGCGGCCGC
CACCGCGGTGGAGCTCCAGCTTTTGTTCCCTTTAGTGAGGGTTAATTGCGCGCTTGGCGTAATCATGGTC
ATAGCTGTTTCCTGTGTGAAATTGTTATCCGCTCACAATTCCACACAACATACGAGCCGGAAGCATAAAG
TGTAAAGCCTGGGGTGCCTAATGAGTGAGCTAACTCACATTAATTGCGTTGCGCTCACTGCCCGCTTTCC
AGTCGGGAAACCTGTCGTGCCAGCTG
