>Addgene plasmid #67152 | pBS/U6/RNAi SadBs shRNA mouse | depositor partial sequence | sequence record 115814 | shRNA sequence to mouse SadB
GGAGAAGCTGTCGGAATCGGCAAGCTTGCCGATTCCGACAGCTTCTCCCTTTTTG
