>Addgene plasmid #67152 | pBS/U6/RNAi SadBs shRNA mouse | addgene partial sequence | sequence record 123552 | M13pUC-Fwd 5'-CCCAGTCACGACGTTGTAAAACG-3'
CGACTCACTATAGGGCGAATTGGGTACCCGCTCTAGAACTAGTGGATCCGACGCCGCCATCTCTAGGCCC
GCGCCGGCCCCCTCGCACAGACTTGTGGGAGAAGCTCGGCTACTCCCCTGCCCCGGTTAATTTGCATATA
ATATTTCCTAGTAACTATAGAGGCTTAATGTGCGATAAAAGACAGATAATCTGTTCTTTTTAATACTAGC
TACATTTTACATGATAGGCTTGGATTTCTATAAGAGATACAAATACTAAATTATTATTTTAAAAAACAGC
ACAAAAGGAAACTCACCCTAACTGTAAAGTAATTGTGTGTTTTGAGACTATAAATATCCCTTGGAGAAAA
GCCTTGTTTGGGAGA
