>Addgene plasmid #67152 | pBS/U6/RNAi SadBs shRNA mouse | addgene partial sequence | sequence record 125212 | mU6-F 5'-ATATCCCTTGGAGAAAAGCCTT-3'
GCCCGGGGGATCCACTAGTTCTAGAGCGGCCGCCACCGCGGTGGAGCTCCAGCTTTTGTTCCCTTTAGTG
AGGGTTAATTGCGCGCTTGGCGTAATCATGGTCATAGCTGTTTCCTGTGTGAAATTGTTATCCGCTCACA
ATTCCACACAACATACGAGCCGGAAGCATAAAGTGTAAAGCCTGGGGTGCCTAATGAGTGAGCTAACTCA
CATTAATTGCGTTGCGCTCACTGCCCGCTTTCCAGTCGGGAAACCTGTCGTGCCAGCTGCATTAATGAAT
CGGCCAACGCGCGGGGAGAGGCGGTTTGCGTATTGGGCGCTCTTCCGCTTCCTCGCTCACTGACTCGCTG
CGCTCGGTCGTTCGGCTGCGGCGAGCGGTATCAGCTCACTCAAAGGCGGTAATACGGTTATCCACAGAAT
CAGGGGATAACGCAGGAAAGAACATGTGAGCAAAAGGCCAGCAAAAGGCCAGGAACCGTAAAAAGGCCGC
GTTGCTGGCGTTTTTCCATAGGCTCCGCCCCCCTGACGAGCATCACAAAAATCGACGCTCAAGTCAGAGG
TGGCGAAACCCGACAGGACTATAAAGATACCAGGCGTTTCCCCCTGGAAGCTCCCTCGTGCGCTCTCCTG
TTCCGACCCTGCCGCTTACCGGATACCTGTCCGCCTTTCTCCCTTCGGGAAGCGTGGCGCTTTCTCATAG
CTCACGCTGTAGGTATCTCAGTTCGGTGTAGGTCGTTCGCTCCAAGCTGGGCTGTGTGCACGAACCCCCC
GTTCAGCCCGACCGCTGCGCCTTATCCGGTAACTATCGTCTTGAGTCCAACCCGGTAAGACACGACTTAT
CGCCACTGGCAGCAGCCACTGGTAACAGGATTAGCAGAGCGAGGTATGTAGGCGGTGCTACAGAGTTCTT
GAAGTG
