>Addgene plasmid #67152 | pBS/U6/RNAi SadBs shRNA mouse | addgene partial sequence | sequence record 125213 | pBluescript-SK 5'-tctagaactagtggatc-3'
GGCGGCGTCGGATCCACTAGTTCTAGAGCGGGTACCCAATTCGCCCTATAGTGAGTCGTATTACGCGCGC
TCACTGGCCGTCGTTTTACAACGTCGTGACTGGGAAAACCCTGGCGTTACCCAACTTAATCGCCTTGCAG
CACATCCCCCTTTCGCCAGCTGGCGTAATAGCGAAGAGGCCCGCACCGATCGCCCTTCCCAACAGTTGCG
CAGCCTGAATGGCGAATGGG
[124 nt withheld, positions 231-354]
C
[91 nt withheld, positions 356-446]
A
[49 nt withheld, positions 448-496]
CCTTTGACGTTGGAGTCCACGTTCTTT
[37 nt withheld, positions 524-560]
ACCCTATCTCGGTCTATTCTTTTGATTTATAAGGGATTTTGCCGATTTCGGCCTATTGGTTAAAAAATGA
GCTGG
