>Addgene plasmid #67152 | pBS/U6/RNAi SadBs shRNA mouse | addgene partial sequence | sequence record 126456 | L4440 5'-AGCGAGTCAGTGAGCGAG-3'
GCAACCGCCTCTCCCCGCGCGTTGGCCGATTCATTAATGCAGCTGGCACGACAGGTTTCCCGACTGGAAA
GCGGGCAGTGAGCGCAACGCAATTAATGTGAGTTAGCTCACTCATTAGGCACCCCAGGCTTTACACTTTA
TGCTTCCGGCTCGTATGTTGTGTGGAATTGTGAGCGGATAACAATTTCACACAGGAAACAGCTATGACCA
TGATTACGCCAAGCGCGCAATTAACCCTCACTAAAGGGAACAAAAGCTGGAGCTCCACCGCGGTGGCGGC
CGCTCTAGAACTAGTGGATCCCCCGGGCTGCAGGAATTCAAAAAGGGAGAAG
